Addgene plasmid #40393: pBACgus_Sumostar/LRRK2 1867-2161_G2019S
Depositing lab: Michael J Fox Foundation MJFF. Depositing organization: Michael J Fox Foundation.
Backbone
  Vector backbone: pBACgus_SUMOstar
  Backbone manufacturer: Novagen
  Vector type: Baculovirus
Growth in bacteria
  Bacterial resistance: Ampicillin, 100 μg/mL
  Growth temperature: 37°C
  Growth strain: Top10
  Copy number: High Copy
Gene/Insert 1
  Gene/Insert name: SUMO
  Species: Synthetic
  Promoter: polH
  Tag / fusion protein: 6xHis (N terminal on insert)
  Cloning method: Restriction Enzyme; 5′ cloning site BamHI (destroyed during cloning); 3′ cloning site HindIII (destroyed during cloning)
  Sequencing primers: 5′ DSP2466For:GAATTTCGTCGACAGATC; 3′ DSP2466Rev:AATAACCCGGATCAGCTT
Gene/Insert 2
  Gene/Insert name: LRRK2
  Species: H. sapiens (human)
  Mutation: aa1867-2161, G2019S
  Entrez Gene: LRRK2 (a.k.a. AURA17, DARDARIN, PARK8, RIPK7, ROCO2)
  Tag / fusion protein: HisTEV (N terminal on insert)
Terms and licenses: Academic/Nonprofit Terms; Industry Terms
How to cite: pBACgus_Sumostar/LRRK2 1867-2161_G2019S was a gift from Michael J Fox Foundation MJFF (Addgene plasmid # 40393 ; http://n2t.net/addgene:40393 ; RRID:Addgene_40393)
