[The description below was written by a language model from this plasmid's Addgene catalogue record and pLannotate feature annotations shown in this document.]
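Description:
pBACgus_Sumostar/LRRK2 1867-2161_G2019S is a baculovirus transfer plasmid built on the Novagen pBACgus_SUMOstar backbone, intended for producing a fragment of human LRRK2 in insect cells. In bacteria it is maintained as a high-copy plasmid through a ColE1/pUC-type origin and selected with ampicillin via the β-lactamase gene; an f1 phage origin and a residual lacZα fragment are also annotated. The expression region is flanked by Autographa californica sequences, lef2/ORF603 on one side and the ORF1629 recombination region on the other. These flanks allow homologous recombination with baculoviral DNA so that the cassette is transferred into the polyhedrin locus of a recombinant virus.

The payload is driven by the very late polyhedrin promoter and encodes a fusion of a SUMOstar tag with LRRK2 residues 1867–2161 carrying the G2019S substitution. The SUMOstar tag is a modified yeast SMT3 derivative engineered to resist cleavage by endogenous eukaryotic SUMO proteases. The catalogue entry lists an N-terminal 6xHis tag on SUMO and a His–TEV element ahead of the LRRK2 segment, which would permit affinity purification and proteolytic removal of the fusion partner. The feature table itself does not annotate these but does detect a short histidine-tag fragment downstream of the LRRK2 coding region; whether that is in frame with the insert cannot be determined from the record. In the opposite orientation, the baculovirus p6.9 late promoter drives E. coli β-glucuronidase (GUS), a reporter that lets recombinant virus be identified by staining. The LRRK2 segment corresponds to the kinase-domain portion of this serine/threonine kinase, also known as PARK8, so the construct is suited to producing recombinant mutant protein for biochemical or structural work, though the record does not state a specific application.
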