Features (pLannotate 1.2.2; 15 found; start..end, strand, type, name):
    329..453     +  CDS            lef2: baculovirus late expression factor 2
    491..1096    +  CDS            ORF603: baculovirus ORF603 protein
   1167..2972    -  CDS            GUS: β-glucuronidase; uidA (or gusA) from E. coli
   2987..3302    -  promoter       p6.9 promoter: Autographa californica p6.9; baculovirus late basic protein promoter
   3317..3408    +  promoter       polyhedrin promoter: polh from Autographa californica; promoter for the baculovirus polyhedrin gene
   3454..3740    +  CDS            SUMO (fragment): cleavable ubiquitin-like protein tag; S. cerevisiae SMT3 (truncated and modified); modified to prevent cleavage by eukaryotic SUMO proteases
   3793..4677    +  CDS            LRRK2 (fragment): LRRK2_HUMAN - Also known as PARK8. Experimental evidence at protein level: Swiss-Prot protein existence level 1. Serine/threonine-protein kinase which phosphorylates a broad range of proteins involved in multiple processes such as neuronal plasticity, autophagy, and vesicle trafficking (PubMed:20949042, PubMed:22012985, PubMed:26824392, PubMed:29125462, PubMed:28720718, PubMed:29127255, PubMed:30398148, PubMed:29212815, PubMed:30635421, PubMed:21850687, PubMed:23395371, PubMed:17114044, PubMed:24687852, PubMed:26014385, PubMed:25201882). Is a key regulator of RAB GTPases by regulating the GTP/
   4703..4720    +  CDS            9xHis (fragment): 9xHis affinity tag
   4757..6114    +  misc_recomb    baculovirus recombination region (ORF1629): contains part of ORF1629
   6112..6189    -  CDS            P61 (fragment): P78_NPVAC - Experimental evidence at protein level: Swiss-Prot protein existence level 1. Plays a role in the transport of the nucleocapsids from the cytoplasm toward the host nucleus together with the host actin- polymerizing Arp2/3 complex. From Autographa californica nuclear polyhedrosis virus (AcMNPV).
   6377..6965    -  rep_origin     ori: high-copy-number ColE1/pMB1/pBR322/pUC origin of replication
   7136..7996    -  CDS            AmpR: β-lactamase; bla; confers resistance to ampicillin, carbenicillin, and related antibiotics
   7997..8101    -  promoter       AmpR promoter: bla
   8128..8583    +  rep_origin     f1 ori (sequence partly withheld): f1 bacteriophage origin of replication; arrow indicates direction of (+) strand synthesis
   8588..1       -  CDS            lacZα (fragment) (across the origin): LacZα fragment of β-galactosidase; lacZ fragment
>Addgene plasmid #40393 | pBACgus_Sumostar/LRRK2 1867-2161_G2019S | depositor full sequence | sequence record 52070 | pBACgus_Sumostar/LRRK2 1867-2161_G2019S sequence 8653 bps
GGAACGGCTCCGCCCACTATTAATGAAATTAAAAATTCCAATTTTAAAAAACGCAGCAAGAGAAACATTT
GTATGAAAGAATGCGTAGAAGGAAAGAAAAATGTCGTCGACATGCTGAACAACAAGATTAATATGCCTCC
GTGTATAAAAAAAATATTGAACGATTTGAAAGAAAACAATGTACCGCGCGGCGGTATGTACAGGAAGAGG
TTTATACTAAACTGTTACATTGCAAACGTGGTTTCGTGTGCCAAGTGTGAAAACCGATGTTTAATCAAGG
CTCTGACGCATTTCTACAACCACGACTCCAAGTGTGTGGGTGAAGTCATGCATCTTTTAATCAAATCCCA
AGATGTGTATAAACCACCAAACTGCCAAAAAATGAAAACTGTCGACAAGCTCTGTCCGTTTGCTGGCAAC
TGCAAGGGTCTCAATCCTATTTGTAATTATTGAATAATAAAACAATTATAAATGCTAAATTTGTTTTTTA
TTAACGATACAAACCAAACGCAACAAGAACATTTGTAGTATTATCTATAATTGAAAACGCGTAGTTATAA
TCGCTGAGGTAATATTTAAAATCATTTTCAAATGATTCACAGTTAATTTGCGACAATATAATTTTATTTT
CACATAAACTAGACGCCTTGTCGTCTTCTTCTTCGTATTCCTTCTCTTTTTCATTTTTCTCTTCATAAAA
ATTAACATAGTTATTATCGTATCCATATATGTATCTATCGTATAGAGTAAATTTTTTGTTGTCATAAATA
TATATGTCTTTTTTAATGGGGTGTATAGTACCGCTGCGCATAGTTTTTCTGTAATTTACAACAGTGCTAT
TTTCTGGTAGTTCTTCGGAGTGTGTTGCTTTAATTATTAAATTTATATAATCAATGAATTTGGGATCGTC
GGTTTTGTACAATATGTTGCCGGCATAGTACGCAGCTTCTTCTAGTTCAATTACACCATTTTTTAGCAGC
ACCGGATTAACATAACTTTCCAAAATGTTGTACGAACCGTTAAACAAAAACAGTTCACCTCCCTTTTCTA
TACTATTGTCTGCGAGCAGTTGTTTGTTGTTAAAAATAACAGCCATTGTAATGAGACGCACAAACTAATA
TCACAAACTGGAAATGTCTATCAATATATAGTTGCTGATCAGATCCTCATTGTTTGCCTCCCTGCTGCGG
TTTTTCACCGAAGTTCATGCCAGTCCAGCGTTTTTGCAGCAGAAAAGCCGCCGACTTCGGTTTGCGGTCG
CGAGTGAAGATCCCTTTCTTGTTACCGCCAACGCGCAATATGCCTTGCGAGGTCGCAAAATCGGCGAAAT
TCCATACCTGTTCACCGACGACGGCGCTGACGCGATCAAAGACGCGGTGATACATATCCAGCCATGCACA
CTGATACTCTTCACTCCACATGTCGGTGTACATTGAGTGCAGCCCGGCTAACGTATCCACGCCGTATTCG
GTGATGATAATCGGCTGATGCAGTTTCTCCTGCCAGGCCAGAAGTTCTTTTTCCAGTACCTTCTCTGCCG
TTTCCAAATCGCCGCTTTGGACATACCATCCGTAATAACGGTTCAGGCACAGCACATCAAAGAGATCGCT
GATGGTATCGGTGTGAGCGTCGCAGAACATTACATTGACGCAGGTGATCGGACGCGTCGGGTCGAGTTTA
CGCGTTGCTTCCGCCAGTGGCGCGAAATATTCCCGTGCACCTTGCGGACGGGTATCCGGTTCGTTGGCAA
TACTCCACATCACCACGCTTGGGTGGTTTTTGTCACGCGCTATCAGCTCTTTAATCGCCTGTAAGTGCGC
TTGCTGAGTTTCCCCGTTGACTGCCTCTTCGCTGTACAGTTCTTTCGGCTTGTTGCCCGCTTCGAAACCA
ATGCCTAAAGAGAGCGAAAAGCCGACAGCAGCAGTTTCATCAATCACCACGATGCCATGTTCATCTGCCC
AGTCGAGCATCTCTTCAGCGTAAGGGTAATGCGAGGTACGGTAGGAGTTGGCCCCAATCCAGTCCATTAA
TGCGTGGTCGTGCACCATCAGCACGTTATCGAATCCTTTGCCACGTAAGTCCGCATCTTCATGACGACCA
AAGCCAGTAAAGTAGAACGGTTTGTGGTTAATCAGGAACTGTTGGCCCTTCACTGCCACTGACCGGATGC
CGACGCGAAGCGGGTAGATATCACACTCTGTCTGGCTTTTGGCTGTGACGCACAGTTCATAGAGATAACC
TTCACCCGGTTGCCAGAGGTGCGGATTCACCACTTGCAAAGTCCCGCTAGTGCCTTGTCCAGTTGCAACC
ACCTGTTGATCCGCATCACGCAGTTCAACGCTGACATCACCATTGGCCACCACCTGCCAGTCAACAGACG
CGTGGTTACAGTCTTGCGCGACATGCGTCACCACGGTGATATCGTCCACCCAGGTGTTCGGCGTGGTGTA
GAGCATTACGCTGCGATGGATTCCGGCATAGTTAAAGAAATCATGGAAGTAAGACTGCTTTTTCTTGCCG
TTTTCGTCGGTAATCACCATTCCCGGCGGGATAGTCTGCCAGTTCAGTTCGTTGTTCACACAAACGGTGA
TACGTACACTTTTCCCGGCAATAACATACGGCGTGACATCGGCTTCAAATGGCGTATAGCCGCCCTGATG
CTCCATCACTTCCTGATTATTGACCCACACTTTGCCGTAATGAGTGACCGCATCGAAACGCAGCACGATA
CGCTGGCCTGCCCAACCTTTCGGTATAAAGACTTCGCGCTGATACCAGACGTTGCCCGCATAATTACGAA
TATCTGCATCGGCGAACTGATCGTTAAAACTGCCTGGCACAGCAATTGCCCGGCTTTCTTGTAACGCGCT
TTCCCACCAACGCTGATCAATTCCACAGTTTTCGCGATCCAGACTGAATGCCCACAGGCCGTCGAGTTTT
TTGATTTCACGGGTTGGGGTTTCTACAGGACGGACCATATTTATAGGTGTAATTTATGTAGCTGTAATTT
TTACCTTATTAATATTTTTTACGCTTTGCATTCGACGACTGAACTCCCAAATATATGTTTAACTCGTCTT
GGTCGTTTGAATTTTTGTTGCTGTGTTTCCTAATATTTTCCATCACCTTAAATATGTTATTGTAATCCTC
AATGTTGAACTTGCAATTGGACACGGCATAGTTTTCCATAGTCGTGTAAAACATGGTATTGGCTGCATTG
TAATACATCCGACTGAGCGGGTACGGATCTATGTGTTTGAGCAGCCTGTTCAAAAACTCTGCATCGTCGC
AAAACGGAATTTCGTCGACAGATCTGATCATGGAGATAATTAAAATGATAACCATCTCGCAAATAAATAA
GTATTTTACTGTTTTCGTAACAGTTTTGTAATAAAAAAACCTATAAATATAGGATCTATGGGTCATCACC
ATCATCATCACGGGTCCCTGCAGGACTCAGAAGTCAATCAAGAAGCTAAGCCAGAGGTCAAGCCAGAAGT
CAAGCCTGAGACTCACATCAATTTAAAGGTGTCCGATGGATCTTCAGAGATCTTCTTCAAGATCAAAAAG
ACCACTCCTTTAAGAAGGCTGATGGAAGCGTTCGCTAAAAGACAGGGTAAGGAAATGGACTCCTTAACGT
TCTTGTACGACGGTATTGAAATTCAAGCTGATCAGACCCCTGAAGATTTGGACATGGAGGATAACGATAT
TATTGAGGCTCACAGAGAACAGATTGGAGGATCCATGCACCACCATCACCACCATCACCACGAGAACCTT
TATTTCCAAGGAAACATCATGCTCAACAACGATGAGCTCGAATTTGAACAAGCTCCAGAATTCCTGCTCG
GCGACGGCTCTTTCGGCTCCGTATACCGTGCTGCTTATGAAGGCGAAGAAGTCGCCGTAAAGATCTTCAA
CAAGCACACCTCGCTCCGTCTGCTCCGTCAGGAACTGGTCGTTCTGTGTCATCTGCACCATCCGAGCCTC
ATCTCCCTGCTGGCCGCTGGCATCCGTCCTCGTATGCTGGTGATGGAGCTGGCATCCAAGGGCTCTCTCG
ACCGCCTGCTGCAGCAGGACAAGGCTTCTCTGACCCGTACTCTGCAGCATCGTATCGCTCTGCATGTAGC
TGACGGCCTGCGTTATCTTCATTCTGCAATGATCATTTATCGCGACCTGAAACCTCATAATGTACTGCTG
TTTACTCTGTACCCGAACGCTGCCATCATCGCTAAGATTGCAGACTATTCCATTGCGCAGTACTGCTGCC
GCATGGGCATTAAAACAAGCGAAGGTACGCCGGGTTTCCGTGCTCCAGAAGTGGCTCGTGGCAACGTTAT
TTACAACCAGCAAGCTGACGTTTACTCGTTCGGTCTGCTCCTGTACGATATCCTGACTACCGGCGGCCGT
ATCGTAGAAGGTCTGAAGTTCCCTAACGAATTCGACGAACTGGAAATCCAGGGCAAGCTGCCAGACCCGG
TTAAAGAATACGGTTGCGCTCCGTGGCCGATGGTAGAGAAGCTCATCAAACAGTGCCTTAAAGAAAACCC
TCAGGAACGTCCAACCTCTGCTCAAGTGTTCGACATCCTTAACAGCGCTGAACTCGTCTGTCTGACTCGC
CGTATTCTCCTGCCTAAGAATGTTATCGTGGAATGTATGGTTGCTACTCACCATAACTGATAAGCTTGCG
GCCGCACTCGAGCACCACCACCACCACCACTAACCTAGGTAGCTGAGCGCATGCAAGCTGATCCGGGTTA
TTAGTACATTTATTAAGCGCTAGATTCTGTGCGTTGTTGATTTACAGACAATTGTTGTACGTATTTTAAT
AATTCATTAAATTTATAATCTTTAGGGTGGTATGTTAGAGCGAAAATCAAATGATTTTCAGCGTCTTTAT
ATCTGAATTTAAATATTAAATCCTCAATAGATTTGTAAAATAGGTTTCGATTAGTTTCAAACAAGGGTTG
TTTTTCCGAACCGATGGCTGGACTATCTAATGGATTTTCGCTCAACGCCACAAAACTTGCCAAATCTTGT
AGCAGCAATCTAGCTTTGTCGATATTCGTTTGTGTTTTGTTTTGTAATAAAGGTTCGACGTCGTTCAAAA
TATTATGCGCTTTTGTATTTCTTTCATCACTGTCGTTAGTGTACAATTGACTCGACGTAAACACGTTAAA
TAGAGCTTGGACATATTTAACATCGGGCGTGTTAGCTTTATTAGGCCGATTATCGTCGTCGTCCCAACCC
TCGTCGTTAGAAGTTGCTTCCGAAGACGATTTTGCCATAGCCACACGACGCCTATTAATTGTGTCGGCTA
ACACGTCCGCGATCAAATTTGTAGTTGAGCTTTTTGGAATTATTTCTGATTGCGGGCGTTTTTGGGCGGG
TTTCAATCTAACTGTGCCCGATTTTAATTCAGACAACACGTTAGAAAGCGATGGTGCAGGCGGTGGTAAC
ATTTCAGACGGCAAATCTACTAATGGCGGCGGTGGTGGAGCTGATGATAAATCTACCATCGGTGGAGGCG
CAGGCGGGGCTGGCGGCGGAGGCGGAGGCGGAGGTGGTGGCGGTGATGCAGACGGCGGTTTAGGCTCAAA
TGTCTCTTTAGGCAACACAGTCGGCACCTCAACTATTGTACTGGTTTCGGGCGCCGTTTTTGGTTTGACC
GGTCTGAGACGAGTGCGATTTTTTTCGTTTCTAATAGCTTCCAACAATTGTTGTCTGTCGTCTAAAGGTG
CAGCGGGTTGAGGTTCCGTCGGCATTGGTGGAGCGGGCGGCAATTCAGACATCGATGGTGGTGGTGGTGG
TGGAGGCGCTGGAATGTTAGGCACGGGAGAAGGTGGTGGCGGCGGTGCCGCCGGTATAATTTGTTCTGGT
TTAGTTTGTTCGCGCACGATTGTGGGCACCGGCGCAGGCGCCGCTGGCTGCACAACGGAAGGTCGTCTGC
TTCGAGGCAGCGCTTGGGGTGGTGGCAATTCAATATTATAATTGGAATACAAATCGTAAAAATCTGCTAT
AAGCATTGTAATTTCGCTATCGTTTACCGTGCCGATATTTAACAACCGCTCAATGTAAGCAATTGTATTG
TAAAGAGATTGTCTCAAGCTCGGATCGATCCCGCACGCCGATAACAAGCCTTTTCATTTTTACTACAGCA
TTGTAGTGGCGAGACACTTCGCTGTCGTCGAGGTTTAAACGCTTCCTCGCTCACTGACTCGCTGCGCTCG
GTCGTTCGGCTGCGGCGAGCGGTATCAGCTCACTCAAAGGCGGTAATACGGTTATCCACAGAATCAGGGG
ATAACGCAGGAAAGAACATGTGAGCAAAAGGCCAGCAAAAGGCCAGGAACCGTAAAAAGGCCGCGTTGCT
GGCGTTTTTCCATAGGCTCCGCCCCCCTGACGAGCATCACAAAAATCGACGCTCAAGTCAGAGGTGGCGA
AACCCGACAGGACTATAAAGATACCAGGCGTTTCCCCCTGGAAGCTCCCTCGTGCGCTCTCCTGTTCCGA
CCCTGCCGCTTACCGGATACCTGTCCGCCTTTCTCCCTTCGGGAAGCGTGGCGCTTTCTCATAGCTCACG
CTGTAGGTATCTCAGTTCGGTGTAGGTCGTTCGCTCCAAGCTGGGCTGTGTGCACGAACCCCCCGTTCAG
CCCGACCGCTGCGCCTTATCCGGTAACTATCGTCTTGAGTCCAACCCGGTAAGACACGACTTATCGCCAC
TGGCAGCAGCCACTGGTAACAGGATTAGCAGAGCGAGGTATGTAGGCGGTGCTACAGAGTTCTTGAAGTG
GTGGCCTAACTACGGCTACACTAGAAGGACAGTATTTGGTATCTGCGCTCTGCTGAAGCCAGTTACCTTC
GGAAAAAGAGTTGGTAGCTCTTGATCCGGCAAACAAACCACCGCTGGTAGCGGTGGTTTTTTTGTTTGCA
AGCAGCAGATTACGCGCAGAAAAAAAGGATCTCAAGAAGATCCTTTGATCTTTTCTACGGGGTCTGACGC
TCAGTGGAACGAAAACTCACGTTAAGGGATTTTGGTCATGAGATTATCAAAAAGGATCTTCACCTAGATC
CTTTTAAATTAAAAATGAAGTTTTAAATCAATCTAAAGTATATATGAGTAAACTTGGTCTGACAGTTACC
AATGCTTAATCAGTGAGGCACCTATCTCAGCGATCTGTCTATTTCGTTCATCCATAGTTGCCTGACTCCC
CGTCGTGTAGATAACTACGATACGGGAGGGCTTACCATCTGGCCCCAGTGCTGCAATGATACCGCGAGAC
CCACGCTCACCGGCTCCAGATTTATCAGCAATAAACCAGCCAGCCGGAAGGGCCGAGCGCAGAAGTGGTC
CTGCAACTTTATCCGCCTCCATCCAGTCTATTAATTGTTGCCGGGAAGCTAGAGTAAGTAGTTCGCCAGT
TAATAGTTTGCGCAACGTTGTTGCCATTGCTACAGGCATCGTGGTGTCACGCTCGTCGTTTGGTATGGCT
TCATTCAGCTCCGGTTCCCAACGATCAAGGCGAGTTACATGATCCCCCATGTTGTGCAAAAAAGCGGTTA
GCTCCTTCGGTCCTCCGATCGTTGTCAGAAGTAAGTTGGCCGCAGTGTTATCACTCATGGTTATGGCAGC
ACTGCATAATTCTCTTACTGTCATGCCATCCGTAAGATGCTTTTCTGTGACTGGTGAGTACTCAACCAAG
TCATTCTGAGAATAGTGTATGCGGCGACCGAGTTGCTCTTGCCCGGCGTCAATACGGGATAATACCGCGC
CACATAGCAGAACTTTAAAAGTGCTCATCATTGGAAAACGTTCTTCGGGGCGAAAACTCTCAAGGATCTT
ACCGCTGTTGAGATCCAGTTCGATGTAACCCACTCGTGCACCCAACTGATCTTCAGCATCTTTTACTTTC
ACCAGCGTTTCTGGGTGAGCAAAAACAGGAAGGCAAAATGCCGCAAAAAAGGGAATAAGGGCGACACGGA
AATGTTGAATACTCATACTCTTCCTTTTTCAATATTATTGAAGCATTTATCAGGGTTATTGTCTCATGAG
CGGATACATATTTGAATGTATTTAGAAAAATAAACAAATAGGGGTTCCGCGCACATTTCCCCGAAAAGTG
CCACCTG
[124 nt withheld, positions 8128-8251]
C
[91 nt withheld, positions 8253-8343]
A
[49 nt withheld, positions 8345-8393]
CCTTTGACGTTGGAGTCCACGTTCTTT
[37 nt withheld, positions 8421-8457]
ACCCTATCTCGGTCTATTCTTTTGATTTATAAGGGATTTTGCCGATTTCGGCCTATTGGTTAAAAAATGA
GCTGATTTAACAAAAATTTAACGCGAATTTTAACAAAATATTAACGTTTACAATTTCCCATTCGCCATTC
AGGCTGCGCAACTGTTGGGAAGGGCGATCGGTGCGGGCCTCTTCGCTATTACGCCA
