>Addgene plasmid #40393 | pBACgus_Sumostar/LRRK2 1867-2161_G2019S | addgene partial sequence | sequence record 53046 | DSP2466Rev 5'-AATAACCCGGATCAGCTT-3'
GGTGGTGGTGGTGCTCGAGTGCGGCCGCAAGCTTATCATCAGTTATGGTGAGTAGCAACCATACATTCCA
CGATAACATTCTTAGGCAGGAGAATACGGCGAGTCAGACAGACGAGTTCAGCGCTGTTAAGGATGTCGAA
CACTTGAGCAGAGGTTGGACGTTCCTGAGGGTTTTCTTTAAGGCACTGTTTGATGAGCTTCTCTACCATC
GGCCACGGAGCGCAACCGTATTCTTTAACCGGGTCTGGCAGCTTGCCCTGGATTTCCAGTTCGTCGAATT
CGTTAGGGAACTTCAGACCTTCTACGATACGGCCGCCGGTAGTCAGGATATCGTACAGGAGCAGACCGAA
CGAGTAAACGTCAGCTTGCTGGTTGTAAATAACGTTGCCACGAGCCACTTCTGGAGCACGGAAACCCGGC
GTACCTTCGCTTGTTTTAATGCCCATGCGGCAGCAGTACTGCGCAATGGAATAGTCTGCAATCTTAGCGA
TGATGGCAGCGTTCGGGTACAGAGTAAACAGCAGTACATTATGAGGTTTCAGGTCGCGATAAATGATCAT
TGCAGAATGAAGATAACGCAGGCCGTCAGCTACATGCAGAGCGATACGATGCTGCAGAGTACGGGTCAGA
GAAGCCTTGTCCTGCTGCAGCAGGCGGTCGAGAGAGCCCTTGGATGCCAGCTCCATCACCAGCATACGAG
GACGGATGCCAGCGGCCAGCAGGGAGATGAGGCTCGGATGGTGCAGATGACACAGAACGACCAGTTCCTG
ACGGAGCAGACGGAGCGAGGTGTGCTTGTTGAAGATCTTTACGGCGACTTCTTCGCCTTCATAAGCAGCA
CGGTATACGGAGCCGAAAGAGCCGTCGCCGAGCAGGAATTCTGGAGCTTGTTCAAATTCGAGCTCATCGT
TGTTGAGCATGATGTTTCCTTGGAAATAAAGGTTCT
