>Addgene plasmid #40393 | pBACgus_Sumostar/LRRK2 1867-2161_G2019S | addgene partial sequence | sequence record 53047 | DSP2466For 5'-GAATTTCGTCGACAGATC-3'
AATAAATAAGTATTTTACTGTTTTCGTAACAGTTTTGTAATAAAAAAACCTATAAATATAGGATCTATGG
GTCATCACCATCATCATCACGGGTCCCTGCAGGACTCAGAAGTCAATCAAGAAGCTAAGCCAGAGGTCAA
GCCAGAAGTCAAGCCTGAGACTCACATCAATTTAAAGGTGTCCGATGGATCTTCAGAGATCTTCTTCAAG
ATCAAAAAGACCACTCCTTTAAGAAGGCTGATGGAAGCGTTCGCTAAAAGACAGGGTAAGGAAATGGACT
CCTTAACGTTCTTGTACGACGGTATTGAAATTCAAGCTGATCAGACCCCTGAAGATTTGGACATGGAGGA
TAACGATATTATTGAGGCTCACAGAGAACAGATTGGAGGATCCATGCACCACCATCACCACCATCACCAC
GAGAACCTTTATTTCCAAGGAAACATCATGCTCAACAACGATGAGCTCGAATTTGAACAAGCTCCAGAAT
TCCTGCTCGGCGACGGCTCTTTCGGCTCCGTATACCGTGCTGCTTATGAAGGCGAAGAAGTCGCCGTAAA
GATCTTCAACAAGCACACCTCGCTCCGTCTGCTCCGTCAGGAACTGGTCGTTCTGTGTCATCTGCACCAT
CCGAGCCTCATCTCCCTGCTGGCCGCTGGCATCCGTCCTCGTATGCTGGTGATGGAGCTGGCATCCAAGG
GCTCTCTCGACCGCCTGCTGCAGCAGGACAAGGCTTCTCTGACCCGTACTCTGCAGCATCGTATCGCTCT
GCATGTAGCTGACGGCCTGCGTTATCTTCATTCTGCAATGATCATTTATCGCGACCTGAAACCTCATAAT
GTACTGCTGTTTACTCTGTACCCGAACGCTGCCATCATCGCT
